Addgene plasmid #21894: sc AAV miR26a eGFP
Depositing lab: Joshua Mendell. Depositing organization: Johns Hopkins University and School of Medicine. Publication: Therapeutic microRNA delivery suppresses tumorigenesis in a murine liver cancer model. Kota J, Chivukula RR, O'Donnell KA, Wentzel EA, Montgomery CL, Hwang HW, Chang TC, Vivekanandan P, Torbenson M, Clark KR, Mendell JR, Mendell JT. Cell. 2009 Jun 12. 137(6):1005-17. 10.1016/j.cell.2009.04.021 PubMed 19524505.
Backbone
  Vector backbone: pEMBL
  Backbone size w/o insert (bp): 3952
  Vector type: Mammalian Expression, AAV ; sc
Growth in bacteria
  Bacterial resistance: Ampicillin, 100 μg/mL
  Growth temperature: 37°C
  Growth strain: Stbl3
  Growth instructions: Stbl3
  Copy number: High Copy
Gene/Insert
  Gene/Insert name: EF1 alpha -miR26a GFP p(A)
  Insert size (bp): 2099
  Mutation: N/A
  Tag / fusion protein: GFP (C terminal on insert)
  Cloning method: Restriction Enzyme; 5′ cloning site Spe I (not destroyed); 3′ cloning site Xba1 (not destroyed)
  Sequencing primers: 5′ n/a; 3′ n/a
Terms and licenses: Academic/Nonprofit Terms; Industry Terms: Not Available to Industry
Depositor comments: miR-26a sequence is 5'-TTCAAGTAATCCAGGATAGGC Addgene sequencing results confirm the presence of both FseI sites flanking miR-26a.
How to cite: sc AAV miR26a eGFP was a gift from Joshua Mendell (Addgene plasmid # 21894 ; http://n2t.net/addgene:21894 ; RRID:Addgene_21894)
