[The description below was written by a language model from this plasmid's Addgene catalogue record and pLannotate feature annotations shown in this document.]
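Description:
sc AAV miR26a eGFP is a self-complementary ("sc") adeno-associated virus transfer plasmid built on the pEMBL backbone for mammalian expression and for packaging into recombinant AAV. In bacteria it replicates from a high-copy ColE1/pUC-type origin and is selected with ampicillin through the β-lactamase gene. The backbone also carries an f1 phage origin flanked by fragments of M13 genes, along with remnants of lacZα, lacI, rop and bom that have no role in the payload. The recorded growth strain is a recombination-deficient one, a common choice for keeping repeat-rich ITR plasmids stable.

The roughly 2.1 kb payload lies between two AAV2 inverted terminal repeats, both annotated as fragments. These repeats are the cis elements needed for replication and encapsidation of the vector genome. Self-complementary designs generally rely on one altered ITR so that a dimeric, double-stranded genome is packaged, although the record does not say which ITR is modified here. Within the cassette, the human EF-1α core promoter drives a transcript whose EF-1α intron A is interrupted by a mir-26 precursor. Depositor comments note that FseI sites flank the miR-26a segment. The intron is followed by a short multiple cloning site, the EGFP coding sequence and an SV40 polyadenylation signal. This arrangement lets a single transcript yield both products, with the microRNA processed from the intronic hairpin and the spliced message encoding EGFP, which marks transduced cells. The catalogue lists GFP as a C-terminal tag, but the feature table shows it as a separate reporter rather than a protein fusion.

The associated publication used the construct for therapeutic microRNA delivery in a murine liver cancer model.
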