Features (pLannotate 1.2.2; 19 found; start..end, strand, type, name):
      3..112     -  repeat_region  AAV2 ITR (fragment): inverted terminal repeat of adeno-associated virus serotype 2 inverted
    155..366     +  promoter       EF-1α core promoter: core promoter for human elongation factor EF-1α
    386..495     +  intron         EF-1α intron A (fragment): intron upstream of the start codon of human EF-1α
    577..650     +  ncRNA          mir-26: Accession: RF00244 - mir-26 microRNA precursor family
   1011..1214    +  intron         EF-1α intron A: truncated intron upstream of the start codon of human EF-1α
   1227..1307    +  misc_feature   MCS: multiple cloning site
   1315..2034    +  CDS            EGFP: the original enhanced GFP (Yang et al., 1996) mammalian codon-optimized
   2047..2181    -  polyA_signal   SV40 poly(A) signal: SV40 polyadenylation signal
   2296..2423    +  repeat_region  AAV2 ITR (fragment): inverted terminal repeat of adeno-associated virus serotype 2 inverted
   2421..2493    +  CDS            lacZα (fragment): LacZα fragment of β-galactosidase; lacZ fragment
   2502..2855    +  CDS            M13 gene IV (fragment) (sequence partly withheld): pIV; IV; phage assembly
   2843..3298    +  rep_origin     f1 ori (sequence partly withheld): f1 bacteriophage origin of replication; arrow indicates direction of (+) strand synthesis
   3361..3764    +  CDS            M13 gene II (fragment) (sequence partly withheld): pII; II; replication
   3771..3870    -  misc_feature   bom (fragment): basis of mobility region from pBR322
   3972..4007    -  CDS            rop (fragment): Rop protein, which maintains plasmids at low copy number; rop
   4102..4206    +  promoter       AmpR promoter: bla
   4207..5067    +  CDS            AmpR: β-lactamase; bla; confers resistance to ampicillin, carbenicillin, and related antibiotics
   5238..5826    +  rep_origin     ori: high-copy-number ColE1/pMB1/pBR322/pUC origin of replication
   6009..4       +  CDS            lacI (fragment) (across the origin): lac repressor; lacI; The lac repressor binds to the lac operator to inhibit transcription in E. coli. This inhibition can be relieved by adding lactose or isopropyl-β-D-thiogalactopyranoside (IPTG).
>Addgene plasmid #21894 | sc AAV miR26a eGFP | depositor full sequence | sequence record 126708 | sc AAV miR26a eGFP sequence 6059 bps
CAGCAGCTGCGCGCTCGCTCGCTCACTGAGGCCGCCCGGGCAAAGCCCGGGCGTCGGGCGACCTTTGGTC
GCCCGGCCTCAGTGAGCGAGCGAGCGCGCAGAGAGGGAGTGGGGTTATCGGCGCGCCACTAGTGAGGCTC
CGGTGCCCGTCAGTGGGCAGAGCGCACATCGCCCACAGTCCCCGAGAAGTTGGGGGGAGGGGTCGGCAAT
TGAACCGGTGCCTAGAGAAGGTGGCGCGGGGTAAACTGGGAAAGTGATGTCGTGTACTGGCTCCGCCTTT
TTCCCGAGGGTGGGGGAGAACCGTATATAAGTGCAGTAGTCGCCGTGAACGTTCTTTTTCGCAACGGGTT
TGCCGCCAGAACACAGGTAAGTGCCGTGTGTGGTTCCCGCGGGCGGCGACGGGGCCCGTGCGTCCCAGCG
CACATGTTCGGCGAGGCGGGGCCTGCGAGCGCGGCCACCGAGAATCGGACGGGGGTAGTCTCAAGCTGGC
CGGCCCCCTGGTGCAATTCATTACCTAATCATGACCTGGACAGACTGTCCTGTCGGAGCCAAGGACAGAA
AGCTCCCATAGAGGCTGTGGCTGGATTCAAGTAATCCAGGATAGGCTGTTTCCATCTGTGAGGCCTATTC
TTGATTACTTGTTTCTGGAGGCAGCTGATGGTCCGCCGCCGGAAACAGAGATGGCTCCTGGGACATGGTG
TGTGCGCTTCTTCCTGAGCCAGGTTGAGGTTGGGACCACTGATGGCCGGCCTGCTCTGGTGCCTGGCCTC
GCGCCGCCGTGTATCGCCCCGCCCTGGGCGGCAAGGCTGGCCCGGTCGGCACCAGTTGCGTGAGCGGAAA
GATGGCCGCTTCCCGGCCCTGCTGCAGGGAGCTCAAAATGGAGGACGCGGCGCTCGGGAGAGCGGGCGGG
TGAGTCACCCACACAAAGGAAAAGGGCCTTTCCGTCCTCAGCCGTCGCTTCATGTGACTCCACGGAGTAC
CGGGCGCCGTCCAGGCACCTCGATTAGTTCTCGAGCTTTTGGAGTACGTCGTCTTTAGGTTGGGGGGAGG
GGTTTTATGCGATGGAGTTTCCCCACACTGAGTGGGTGGAGACTGAAGTTAGGCCAGCTTGGCACTTGAT
GTAATTCTCCTTGGAATTTGCCCTTTTTGAGTTTGGATCTTGGTTCATTCTCAAGCCTCAGACAGTGGTT
CAAAGTTTTTTTCTTCCATTTCAGGTGTCGTGAAAAGCTAGCGCTACCGGACTCAGATCTCGAGCTCAAG
CTTCGAATTCTGCAGTCGACGGTACCGCGGGCCCGGGATCCACCGGTCGCCACCATGGTGAGCAAGGGCG
AGGAGCTGTTCACCGGGGTGGTGCCCATCCTGGTCGAGCTGGACGGCGACGTAAACGGCCACAAGTTCAG
CGTGTCCGGCGAGGGCGAGGGCGATGCCACCTACGGCAAGCTGACCCTGAAGTTCATCTGCACCACCGGC
AAGCTGCCCGTGCCCTGGCCCACCCTCGTGACCACCCTGACCTACGGCGTGCAGTGCTTCAGCCGCTACC
CCGACCACATGAAGCAGCACGACTTCTTCAAGTCCGCCATGCCCGAAGGCTACGTCCAGGAGCGCACCAT
CTTCTTCAAGGACGACGGCAACTACAAGACCCGCGCCGAGGTGAAGTTCGAGGGCGACACCCTGGTGAAC
CGCATCGAGCTGAAGGGCATCGACTTCAAGGAGGACGGCAACATCCTGGGGCACAAGCTGGAGTACAACT
ACAACAGCCACAACGTCTATATCATGGCCGACAAGCAGAAGAACGGCATCAAGGTGAACTTCAAGATCCG
CCACAACATCGAGGACGGCAGCGTGCAGCTCGCCGACCACTACCAGCAGAACACCCCCATCGGCGACGGC
CCCGTGCTGCTGCCCGACAACCACTACCTGAGCACCCAGTCCGCCCTGAGCAAAGACCCCAACGAGAAGC
GCGATCACATGGTCCTGCTGGAGTTCGTGACCGCCGCCGGGATCACTCTCGGCATGGACGAGCTGTACAA
GTAAAGCGGCCGCGGGGATCCAGACATGATAAGATACATTGATGAGTTTGGACAAACCACAACTAGAATG
CAGTGAAAAAAATGCTTTATTTGTGAAATTTGTGATGCTATTGCTTTATTTGTAACCATTATAAGCTGCA
ATAAACAAGTTAACAACAACAATTGCATTCATTTTATGTTTCAGGTTCAGGGGGAGGTGTGGGAGGTTTT
TTTCTAGAGCATGGCTACGTAGATAAGTAGCATGGCGGGTTAATCATTAACTACAAGGAACCCCTAGTGA
TGGAGTTGGCCACTCCCTCTCTGCGCGCTCGCTCGCTCACTGAGGCCGGGCGACCAAAGGTCGCCCGACG
CCCGGGCTTTGCCCGGGCGGCCTCAGTGAGCGAGCGAGCGCGCCAGCTGGCGTAATAGCGAAGAGGCCCG
CACCGATCGCCCTTCCCAACAGTTGCGCAGCCTGAATGGCGAATGGAATTCCAGACGATTGAGCGTCAAA
ATGTAGGTATTTCCATGAGCGTTTTTCCT
[38 nt withheld, positions 2550-2587]
C
[378 nt withheld, positions 2589-2966]
C
[91 nt withheld, positions 2968-3058]
A
[49 nt withheld, positions 3060-3108]
CCTTTGACGTTGGAGTCCACGTTCTTT
[37 nt withheld, positions 3136-3172]
ACCCTATCTCGGTCTATTCTTTTGATTTATAAGGGATTTTGCCGATTTCGGCCTATTGGTTAAAAAATGA
GCTGATTTAACAAAAATTTAACGCGAATTTTAACAAAAT
[37 nt withheld, positions 3282-3318]
T
[100 nt withheld, positions 3320-3419]
CTCAGGCAATGACCTGATAGCCTTTGTAG
[69 nt withheld, positions 3449-3517]
T
[44 nt withheld, positions 3519-3562]
ACCTACACATTACTCA
[44 nt withheld, positions 3579-3622]
TTGCGTTGAAATAAAGGCTTCTCCC
[83 nt withheld, positions 3648-3730]
TTCTTTGCCTTGCCTGTATGATTTATTGGATGTTGGAATTCCTGATGCGGTATTTTCTCCTTACGCATCT
GTGCGGTATTTCACACCGCATATGGTGCACTCTCAGTACAATCTGCTCTGATGCCGCATAGTTAAGCCAG
CCCCGACACCCGCCAACACCCGCTGACGCGCCCTGACGGGCTTGTCTGCTCCCGGCATCCGCTTACAGAC
AAGCTGTGACCGTCTCCGGGAGCTGCATGTGTCAGAGGTTTTCACCGTCATCACCGAAACGCGCGAGACG
AAAGGGCCTCGTGATACGCCTATTTTTATAGGTTAATGTCATGATAATAATGGTTTCTTAGACGTCAGGT
GGCACTTTTCGGGGAAATGTGCGCGGAACCCCTATTTGTTTATTTTTCTAAATACATTCAAATATGTATC
CGCTCATGAGACAATAACCCTGATAAATGCTTCAATAATATTGAAAAAGGAAGAGTATGAGTATTCAACA
TTTCCGTGTCGCCCTTATTCCCTTTTTTGCGGCATTTTGCCTTCCTGTTTTTGCTCACCCAGAAACGCTG
GTGAAAGTAAAAGATGCTGAAGATCAGTTGGGTGCACGAGTGGGTTACATCGAACTGGATCTCAACAGCG
GTAAGATCCTTGAGAGTTTTCGCCCCGAAGAACGTTTTCCAATGATGAGCACTTTTAAAGTTCTGCTATG
TGGCGCGGTATTATCCCGTATTGACGCCGGGCAAGAGCAACTCGGTCGCCGCATACACTATTCTCAGAAT
GACTTGGTTGAGTACTCACCAGTCACAGAAAAGCATCTTACGGATGGCATGACAGTAAGAGAATTATGCA
GTGCTGCCATAACCATGAGTGATAACACTGCGGCCAACTTACTTCTGACAACGATCGGAGGACCGAAGGA
GCTAACCGCTTTTTTGCACAACATGGGGGATCATGTAACTCGCCTTGATCGTTGGGAACCGGAGCTGAAT
GAAGCCATACCAAACGACGAGCGTGACACCACGATGCCTGTAGCAATGGCAACAACGTTGCGCAAACTAT
TAACTGGCGAACTACTTACTCTAGCTTCCCGGCAACAATTAATAGACTGGATGGAGGCGGATAAAGTTGC
AGGACCACTTCTGCGCTCGGCCCTTCCGGCTGGCTGGTTTATTGCTGATAAATCTGGAGCCGGTGAGCGT
GGGTCTCGCGGTATCATTGCAGCACTGGGGCCAGATGGTAAGCCCTCCCGTATCGTAGTTATCTACACGA
CGGGGAGTCAGGCAACTATGGATGAACGAAATAGACAGATCGCTGAGATAGGTGCCTCACTGATTAAGCA
TTGGTAACTGTCAGACCAAGTTTACTCATATATACTTTAGATTGATTTAAAACTTCATTTTTAATTTAAA
AGGATCTAGGTGAAGATCCTTTTTGATAATCTCATGACCAAAATCCCTTAACGTGAGTTTTCGTTCCACT
GAGCGTCAGACCCCGTAGAAAAGATCAAAGGATCTTCTTGAGATCCTTTTTTTCTGCGCGTAATCTGCTG
CTTGCAAACAAAAAAACCACCGCTACCAGCGGTGGTTTGTTTGCCGGATCAAGAGCTACCAACTCTTTTT
CCGAAGGTAACTGGCTTCAGCAGAGCGCAGATACCAAATACTGTCCTTCTAGTGTAGCCGTAGTTAGGCC
ACCACTTCAAGAACTCTGTAGCACCGCCTACATACCTCGCTCTGCTAATCCTGTTACCAGTGGCTGCTGC
CAGTGGCGATAAGTCGTGTCTTACCGGGTTGGACTCAAGACGATAGTTACCGGATAAGGCGCAGCGGTCG
GGCTGAACGGGGGGTTCGTGCACACAGCCCAGCTTGGAGCGAACGACCTACACCGAACTGAGATACCTAC
AGCGTGAGCTATGAGAAAGCGCCACGCTTCCCGAAGGGAGAAAGGCGGACAGGTATCCGGTAAGCGGCAG
GGTCGGAACAGGAGAGCGCACGAGGGAGCTTCCAGGGGGAAACGCCTGGTATCTTTATAGTCCTGTCGGG
TTTCGCCACCTCTGACTTGAGCGTCGATTTTTGTGATGCTCGTCAGGGGGGCGGAGCCTATGGAAAAACG
CCAGCAACGCGGCCTTTTTACGGTTCCTGGCCTTTTGCTGGCCTTTTGCTCACATGTTCTTTCCTGCGTT
ATCCCCTGATTCTGTGGATAACCGTATTACCGCCTTTGAGTGAGCTGATACCGCTCGCCGCAGCCGAACG
ACCGAGCGCAGCGAGTCAGTGAGCGAGGAAGCGGAAGAGCGCCCAATACGCAAACCGCCTCTCCCCGCGC
GTTGGCCGATTCATTAATG
