>Addgene plasmid #21894 | sc AAV miR26a eGFP | addgene partial sequence | sequence record 27772 | 21894 with pBR322ori-F
GCGTCGATTTTTGTGATGCTCGTCAGGGGGGCGGAGCCTATGGAAAAACGCCAGCAACGCGGCCTTTTTA
CGGTTCCTGGCCTTTTGCTGGCCTTTTGCTCACATGTTCTTTCCTGCGTTATCCCCTGATTCTGTGGATA
ACCGTATTACCGCCTTTGAGTGAGCTGATACCGCTCGCCGCAGCCGAACGACCGAGCGCAGCGAGTCAGT
GAGCGAGGAAGCGGAAGAGCGCCCAATACGCAAACCGCCTCTCCCCGCGCGTTGGCCGATTCATTAATGC
AGCTGCGCGCTCGCTCGCTCACTGAGGCCGCCCGGGCAAAGCCCGGGCGTCGGGCGAC
