>Addgene plasmid #21894 | sc AAV miR26a eGFP | addgene partial sequence | sequence record 27773 | 21894 with EGFP-N
TGGTGGCGACCGGTGGATCCCGGGCCCGCGGTACCGTCGACTGCAGAATTCGAAGCTTGAGCTCGAGATC
TGAGTCCGGTAGCGCTAGCTTTTCACGACACCTGAAATGGAAGAAAAAAACTTTGAACCACTGTCTGAGG
CTTGAGAATGAACCAAGATCCAAACTCAAAAAGGGCAAATTCCAAGGAGAATTACATCAAGTGCCAAGCT
GGCCTAACTTCAGTCTCCACCCACTCAGTGTGGGGAAACTCCATCGCATAAAACCCCTCCCCCCAACCTA
AAGACGACGTACTCCAAAAGCTCGAGAACTAATCGAGGTGCCTGGACGGCGCCCGGTACTCCGTGGAGTC
ACATGAAGCGACGGCTGAGGACGGAAAGGCCCTTTTCCTTTGTGTGGGTGACTCACCCGCCCGCTCTCCC
GAGCGCCGCGTCCTCCATTTTGAGCTCCCTGCAGCAGGGCCGGGAAGCGGCCATCTTTCCGCTCACGCAA
CTGGTGCCGACCGGGCCAGCCTTGCCGCCCAGGGCGGGGCGATACACGGCGGCGCGAGGCCAGGCACCAG
AGCAGGCCGGCCATCAGTGGTCCCAACCTCAACCTGGCTCAGGAAGAAGCGCACACACCATGTCCCAGGA
GCCATCTCTGTTTCCGGCGGCGGACCATCAGCTGCCTCCAGAAACAAGTAATCAAGAATAGGCCTCACAG
ATGGAAACAGCCTATCCTGGATTACTTGAATCCAGCCACAGCCTCTATGGGAGCTTTCTGTCCTTGGCTC
CGACAGGACAGTCTGTCCAGGTCATGATTAGGTAATGAATTGCACCAGGGGGCCGGCCAGCTTG
